>Addgene plasmid #25894 | pDONR223_Luciferase | depositor full sequence | sequence record 12132 | Author sequence
CTTTCCTGCGTTATCCCCTGATTCTGTGGATAACCGTATTACCGCCTTTGAGTGAGCTGATACCGCTCGC
CGCAGCCGAACGACCGAGCGCAGCGAGTCAGTGAGCGAGGAAGCGGAAGAGCGCCCAATACGCAAACCGC
CTCTCCCCGCGCGTTGGCCGATTCATTAATGCAGCTGGCACGACAGGTTTCCCGACTGGAAAGCGGGCAG
TGAGCGCAACGCAATTAATACGCGTACCGCTAGCCAGGAAGAGTTTGTAGAAACGCAAAAAGGCCATCCG
TCAGGATGGCCTTCTGCTTAGTTTGATGCCTGGCAGTTTATGGCGGGCGTCCTGCCCGCCACCCTCCGGG
CCGTTGCTTCACAACGTTCAAATCCGCTCCCGGCGGATTTGTCCTACTCAGGAGAGCGTTCACCGACAAA
CAACAGATAAAACGAAAGGCCCAGTCTTCCGACTGAGCCTTTCGTTTTATTTGATGCCTGGCAGTTCCCT
ACTCTCGCGTTAACGCTAGCATGGATGTTTTCCCAGTCACGACGTTGTAAAACGACGGCCAGTCTTAAGC
TCGGGCCCCAAATAATGATTTTATTTTGACTGATAGTGACCTGTTCGTTGCAACAAATTGATGAGCAATG
CTTTTTTATAATGCCAACTTTGTACAAAAAAGTTGGCACCATGGAAGACGCCAAAAACATAAAGAAAGGC
CCGGCGCCATTCTATCCGCTGGAAGATGGAACCGCTGGAGAGCAACTGCATAAGGCTATGAAGAGATACG
CCCTGGTTCCTGGAACAATTGCTTTTACAGATGCACATATCGAGGTGGACATCACTTACGCTGAGTACTT
CGAAATGTCCGTTCGGTTGGCAGAAGCTATGAAACGATATGGGCTGAATACAAATCACAGAATCGTCGTA
TGCAGTGAAAACTCTCTTCAATTCTTTATGCCGGTGTTGGGCGCGTTATTTATCGGAGTTGCAGTTGCGC
CCGCGAACGACATTTATAATGAACGTGAATTGCTCAACAGTATGGGCATTTCGCAGCCTACCGTGGTGTT
CGTTTCCAAAAAGGGGTTGCAAAAAATTTTGAACGTGCAAAAAAAGCTCCCAATCATCCAAAAAATTATT
ATCATGGATTCTAAAACGGATTACCAGGGATTTCAGTCGATGTACACGTTCGTCACATCTCATCTACCTC
CCGGTTTTAATGAATACGATTTTGTGCCAGAGTCCTTCGATAGGGACAAGACAATTGCACTGATCATGAA
CTCCTCTGGATCTACTGGTCTGCCTAAAGGTGTCGCTCTGCCTCATAGAACTGCCTGCGTGAGATTCTCG
CATGCCAGAGATCCTATTTTTGGCAATCAAATCATTCCGGATACTGCGATTTTAAGTGTTGTTCCATTCC
ATCACGGTTTTGGAATGTTTACTACACTCGGATATTTGATATGTGGATTTCGAGTCGTCTTAATGTATAG
ATTTGAAGAAGAGCTGTTTCTGAGGAGCCTTCAGGATTACAAGATTCAAAGTGCGCTGCTGGTGCCAACC
CTATTCTCCTTCTTCGCCAAAAGCACTCTGATTGACAAATACGATTTATCTAATTTACACGAAATTGCTT
CTGGTGGCGCTCCCCTCTCTAAGGAAGTCGGGGAAGCGGTTGCCAAGAGGTTCCATCTGCCAGGTATCAG
GCAAGGATATGGGCTCACTGAGACTACATCAGCTATTCTGATTACACCCGAGGGGGATGATAAACCGGGC
GCGGTCGGTAAAGTTGTTCCATTTTTTGAAGCGAAGGTTGTGGATCTGGATACCGGGAAAACGCTGGGCG
TTAATCAAAGAGGCGAACTGTGTGTGAGAGGTCCTATGATTATGTCCGGTTATGTAAACAATCCGGAAGC
GACCAACGCCTTGATTGACAAGGATGGATGGCTACATTCTGGAGACATAGCTTACTGGGACGAAGACGAA
CACTTCTTCATCGTTGACCGCCTGAAGTCTCTGATTAAGTACAAAGGCTATCAGGTGGCTCCCGCTGAAT
TGGAATCCATCTTGCTCCAACACCCCAACATCTTCGACGCAGGTGTCGCAGGTCTTCCCGACGATGACGC
CGGTGAACTTCCCGCCGCCGTTGTTGTTTTGGAGCACGGAAAGACGATGACGGAAAAAGAGATCGTGGAT
TACGTCGCCAGTCAAGTAACAACCGCGAAAAAGTTGCGCGGAGGAGTTGTGTTTGTGGACGAAGTACCGA
AAGGTCTTACCGGAAAACTCGACGCAAGAAAAATCAGAGAGATCCTCATAAAGGCCAAGAAGGGCGGAAA
GATCGCCGTGTTGCCAACTTTCTTGTACAAAGTTGGCATTATAAGAAAGCATTGCTTATCAATTTGTTGC
AACGAACAGGTCACTATCAGTCAAAATAAAATCATTATTTGCCATCCAGCTGATATCCCCTATAGTGAGT
CGTATTACATGGTCATAGCTGTTTCCTGGCAGCTCTGGCCCGTGTCTCAAAATCTCTGATGTTACATTGC
ACAAGATAAAAATATATCATCATGCCTCCTCTAGACCAGCCAGGACAGAAATGCCTCGACTTCGCTGCTG
CCCAAGGTTGCCGGGTGACGCACACCGTGGAAACGGATGAAGGCACGAACCCAGTGGACATAAGCCTGTT
CGGTTCGTAAGCTGTAATGCAAGTAGCGTATGCGCTCACGCAACTGGTCCAGAACCTTGACCGAACGCAG
CGGTGGTAACGGCGCAGTGGCGGTTTTCATGGCTTGTTATGACTGTTTTTTTGGGGTACAGTCTATGCCT
CGGGCATCCAAGCAGCAAGCGCGTTACGCCGTGGGTCGATGTTTGATGTTATGGAGCAGCAACGATGTTA
CGCAGCAGGGCAGTCGCCCTAAAACAAAGTTAAACATCATGAGGGAAGCGGTGATCGCCGAAGTATCGAC
TCAACTATCAGAGGTAGTTGGCGTCATCGAGCGCCATCTCGAACCGACGTTGCTGGCCGTACATTTGTAC
GGCTCCGCAGTGGATGGCGGCCTGAAGCCACACAGTGATATTGATTTGCTGGTTACGGTGACCGTAAGGC
TTGATGAAACAACGCGGCGAGCTTTGATCAACGACCTTTTGGAAACTTCGGCTTCCCCTGGAGAGAGCGA
GATTCTCCGCGCTGTAGAAGTCACCATTGTTGTGCACGACGACATCATTCCGTGGCGTTATCCAGCTAAG
CGCGAACTGCAATTTGGAGAATGGCAGCGCAATGACATTCTTGCAGGTATCTTCGAGCCAGCCACGATCG
ACATTGATCTGGCTATCTTGCTGACAAAAGCAAGAGAACATAGCGTTGCCTTGGTAGGTCCAGCGGCGGA
GGAACTCTTTGATCCGGTTCCTGAACAGGATCTATTTGAGGCGCTAAATGAAACCTTAACGCTATGGAAC
TCGCCGCCCGACTGGGCTGGCGATGAGCGAAATGTAGTGCTTACGTTGTCCCGCATTTGGTACAGCGCAG
TAACCGGCAAAATCGCGCCGAAGGATGTCGCTGCCGACTGGGCAATGGAGCGCCTGCCGGCCCAGTATCA
GCCCGTCATACTTGAAGCTAGACAGGCTTATCTTGGACAAGAAGAAGATCGCTTGGCCTCGCGCGCAGAT
CAGTTGGAAGAATTTGTCCACTACGTGAAAGGCGAGATCACCAAGGTAGTCGGCAAATAACCCTCGAGCC
ACCCATGACCAAAATCCCTTAACGTGAGTTACGCGTCGTTCCACTGAGCGTCAGACCCCGTAGAAAAGAT
CAAAGGATCTTCTTGAGATCCTTTTTTTCTGCGCGTAATCTGCTGCTTGCAAACAAAAAAACCACCGCTA
CCAGCGGTGGTTTGTTTGCCGGATCAAGAGCTACCAACTCTTTTTCCGAAGGTAACTGGCTTCAGCAGAG
CGCAGATACCAAATACTGTCCTTCTAGTGTAGCCGTAGTTAGGCCACCACTTCAAGAACTCTGTAGCACC
GCCTACATACCTCGCTCTGCTAATCCTGTTACCAGTGGCTGCTGCCAGTGGCGATAAGTCGTGTCTTACC
GGGTTGGACTCAAGACGATAGTTACCGGATAAGGCGCAGCGGTCGGGCTGAACGGGGGGTTCGTGCACAC
AGCCCAGCTTGGAGCGAACGACCTACACCGAACTGAGATACCTACAGCGTGAGCATTGAGAAAGCGCCAC
GCTTCCCGAAGGGAGAAAGGCGGACAGGTATCCGGTAAGCGGCAGGGTCGGAACAGGAGAGCGCACGAGG
GAGCTTCCAGGGGGAAACGCCTGGTATCTTTATAGTCCTGTCGGGTTTCGCCACCTCTGACTTGAGCGTC
GATTTTTGTGATGCTCGTCAGGGGGGCGGAGCCTATGGAAAAACGCCAGCAACGCGGCCTTTTTACGGTT
CCTGGCCTTTTGCTGGCCTTTTGCTCACATGTT
Features (pLannotate 1.2.2; 12 found; start..end, strand, type, name):
    121..213     +  CDS            lacI (fragment): lac repressor; lacI; The lac repressor binds to the lac operator to inhibit transcription in E. coli. This inhibition can be relieved by adding lactose or isopropyl-β-D-thiogalactopyranoside (IPTG).
    268..295     -  terminator     rrnB T2 terminator: transcription terminator T2 from the E. coli rrnB gene
    427..470     +  terminator     rrnB T1 terminator: Escherichia coli rrnB; transcription terminator T1 from the E. coli rrnB gene
    517..553     -  CDS            lacZα (fragment): LacZα fragment of β-galactosidase; lacZ fragment
    570..665     +  protein_bind   attL3: mutant version of attL; recombination site for the Gateway® LR reaction LR Clonase™
    671..2321    +  CDS            luciferase (fragment): firefly luciferase; luc+; enhanced luc+ version of the luciferase gene
   2325..2420    -  protein_bind   attL3: mutant version of attL; recombination site for the Gateway® LR reaction LR Clonase™
   2439..2457    -  promoter       T7 promoter: promoter for bacteriophage T7 RNA polymerase
   2647..2670    +  promoter       Pc promoter (fragment): intI1 (promoter lies within the coding sequence); class 1 integron promoter
   2846..2902    +  CDS            GmR (fragment): gentamycin acetyltransferase; aacC1; confers resistance to gentamycin
   2909..3700    +  CDS            SmR: aminoglycoside adenylyltransferase (Murphy, 1985); aadA; confers resistance to spectinomycin and streptomycin
   3793..4381    +  rep_origin     ori: high-copy-number ColE1/pMB1/pBR322/pUC origin of replication
