[The description below was written by a language model from this plasmid's Addgene catalogue record and pLannotate feature annotations shown in this document.]
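Description:
pDONR223_Luciferase is a Gateway entry clone built on the Invitrogen pDONR223 backbone and carrying a firefly luciferase open reading frame. It is a small (about 4.4 kb) bacterial plasmid that replicates from a high-copy ColE1/pUC-type origin. Selection is with spectinomycin through the aadA (SmR) aminoglycoside adenylyltransferase gene. The annotation places this gene downstream of a fragment of the class 1 integron Pc promoter and a short remnant of a gentamicin resistance gene. Small lacI and lacZα fragments are also annotated; these appear to be backbone remnants rather than functional genes.

The roughly 1.65 kb luciferase coding sequence is annotated as the enhanced luc+ version and is recorded as derived from the pTAL-luc reporter plasmid. It sits between two attL recombination sites in opposite orientations; the automated annotation labels both as attL3-type variants. These sites allow the ORF to be moved into any compatible attR-containing destination vector by an LR Clonase reaction. The rrnB T1 and T2 terminators lie upstream of the cassette, where they insulate the insert from read-through transcription in E. coli. A T7 promoter flanks the downstream attL site. The entry vector has no eukaryotic promoter, so luciferase expression depends on the destination vector.

The depositor notes that the ORF lacks a stop codon, which permits in-frame C-terminal fusion to tags encoded by the destination vector. The plasmid is described as a control entry vector. It was deposited with work on a genome-scale lentiviral human ORF expression library, so it likely provides a luciferase control clone alongside the library ORFs.
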