Addgene plasmid #25894: pDONR223_Luciferase
Purpose: Gateway entry vector containing Luciferase.
Depositing lab: David Root. Depositing organization: Broad Institute. Publication: A public genome-scale lentiviral expression library of human ORFs. Yang X, Boehm JS, Yang X, Salehi-Ashtiani K, Hao T, Shen Y, Lubonja R, Thomas SR, Alkan O, Bhimdi T, Green TM, Johannessen CM, Silver SJ, Nguyen C, Murray RR, Hieronymus H, Balcha D, Fan C, Lin C, Ghamsari L, Vidal M, Hahn WC, Hill DE, Root DE. Nat Methods. 2011 Jun 26;8(8):659-61. doi: 10.1038/nmeth.1638 PubMed 21706014.
Backbone
  Vector backbone: pDONR223
  Backbone manufacturer: Invitrogen
  Backbone size w/o insert (bp): 2790
  Vector type: Gateway Entry vector
Growth in bacteria
  Bacterial resistance: Spectinomycin, 50 μg/mL
  Growth temperature: 37°C
  Growth strain: DH5alpha
  Copy number: High Copy
Gene/Insert
  Gene/Insert name: Luciferase
  Insert size (bp): 1653
  Cloning method: Gateway Cloning
  Sequencing primers: 5′ M13pUC-fwd; 3′ M13rev
Resource information
  A portion of this plasmid was derived from a plasmid made by: Luc is from BD pTAL-luc
Terms and licenses: Academic/Nonprofit Terms; Industry Terms: Not Available to Industry
Depositor comments: This is a control entry vector. There is no Stop codon.
How to cite: pDONR223_Luciferase was a gift from David Root (Addgene plasmid # 25894 ; http://n2t.net/addgene:25894 ; RRID:Addgene_25894)
