>Addgene plasmid #25894 | pDONR223_Luciferase | addgene partial sequence | sequence record 31957 | 25894 with M13rev
CAGCTGGATGGCAAATAATGATTTTATTTTGACTGATAGTGACCTGTTCGTTGCAACAAATTGATAAGCA
ATGCTTTCTTATAATGCCAACTTTGTACAAGAAAGTTGGCAACACGGCGATCTTTCCGCCCTTCTTGGCC
TTTATGAGGATCTCTCTGATTTTTCTTGCGTCGAGTTTTCCGGTAAGACCTTTCGGTACTTCGTCCACAA
ACACAACTCCTCCGCGCAACTTTTTCGCGGTTGTTACTTGACTGGCGACGTAATCCACGATCTCTTTTTC
CGTCATCGTCTTTCCGTGCTCCAAAACAACAACGGCGGCGGGAAGTTCACCGGCGTCATCGTCGGGAAGA
CCTGCGACACCTGCGTCGAAGATGTTGGGGTGTTGGAGCAAGATGGATTCCAATTCAGCGGGAGCCACCT
GATAGCCTTTGTACTTAATCAGAGACTTCAGGCGGTCAACGATGAAGAAGTGTTCGTCTTCGTCCCAGTA
AGCTATGTCTCCAGAATGTAGCCATCCATCCTTGTCAATCAAGGCGTTGGTCGCTTCCGGATTGTTTACA
TAACCGGACATAATCATAGGACCTCTCACACACAGTTCGCCTCTTTGATTAACGCCCAGCGTTTTCCCGG
TATCCAGATCCACAACCTTCGCTTCAAAAAATGGAACAACTTTACCGACCGCGCCCGGTTTATCATCCCC
CTCGGGTGTAATCAGAATAGCTGATGTAGTCTCAGTGAGCCCATATCCTTGCCTGATACCTGGCAGATGG
AACCTCTTGGCAACCGCTTCCCCGACTTCCTTAGAGAGGGGAGCGCCACCAGAAGCAATTTCGTGTAAAT
TAGATAAATCGTATTTGTCAATCAGAGTGCTTTTGGCGAA
